Addgene plasmid #216502: pcDNA3 Ras-LOCKR-PL Cage
Purpose: Ras activity dependent proximity labeler, Cage only, untargeted
Depositing lab: David Baker. Depositing organization: University of Washington. Publication: Computationally designed sensors detect endogenous Ras activity and signaling effectors at subcellular resolution. Zhang JZ, Nguyen WH, Greenwood N, Rose JC, Ong SE, Maly DJ, Baker D. Nat Biotechnol. 2024 Jan 25. doi: 10.1038/s41587-023-02107-w. PubMed 38273065.
Backbone
  Vector backbone: pcDNA3
  Backbone manufacturer: Genscript
  Backbone size w/o insert (bp): 1677
  Vector type: Mammalian Expression
Growth in bacteria
  Bacterial resistance: Ampicillin, 100 μg/mL
  Growth temperature: 37°C
  Growth strain: DH5alpha
  Copy number: Unknown
Gene/Insert
  Gene/Insert name: Ras-LOCKR-PL Cage
  Species: H. sapiens (human)
  Insert size (bp): 1677
Resource information
  A portion of this plasmid was derived from a plasmid made by: Genscript
Terms and licenses: Academic/Nonprofit Terms; Industry Terms: Not Available to Industry
How to cite: pcDNA3 Ras-LOCKR-PL Cage was a gift from David Baker (Addgene plasmid # 216502 ; http://n2t.net/addgene:216502 ; RRID:Addgene_216502)
