[The description below was written by a language model from this plasmid's Addgene catalogue record and pLannotate feature annotations shown in this document.]
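Description:
pcDNA3 Ras-LOCKR-PL Cage is a mammalian expression plasmid built on the pcDNA3 backbone that encodes the "Cage" half of Ras-LOCKR-PL, a computationally designed, Ras activity-dependent proximity labeler. This version is untargeted, meaning it carries no subcellular localization signal. It is propagated in E. coli through a high-copy ColE1/pUC-type origin with ampicillin selection (AmpR under its own bla promoter). An f1 origin is also present. For mammalian cells, an SV40 early promoter drives a neomycin phosphotransferase cassette ending in an SV40 poly(A) signal, which in principle allows G418 selection of stable transfectants.

The payload sits between the CMV immediate-early enhancer/promoter and the bGH polyadenylation signal, with a T7 promoter just upstream of the coding region. The annotated parts of the open reading frame are short FLAG-type epitope matches at the N-terminus, then a fragment matching E. coli biotin ligase BirA, and near the C-terminus a fragment of human RAF1. The RAF1 fragment is consistent with a Ras-binding module, although the record does not define it as such. The roughly 1.1 kb between the BirA and RAF1 fragments is unannotated and presumably holds the de novo designed cage scaffold, but the feature tables do not say so. Because only a portion of BirA is detected and the record specifies "Cage only", this plasmid appears to supply one component of a two-part system. A separate partner construct would be needed for Ras-dependent biotinylation of nearby proteins.

Two sequence records are provided, a 7,088 nt depositor sequence and a 7,094 nt sequencing result. They agree closely in layout and differ mainly by a small offset upstream of the tags and by an SP6 promoter annotated only in the depositor version. The catalogue lists 1,677 bp for both backbone and insert; that value fits the insert but not the backbone.
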