Features (pLannotate 1.2.2; 25 found; start..end, strand, type, name):
     36..80      -  misc_feature   bom (fragment): basis of mobility region from pBR322
    235..614     +  enhancer       CMV enhancer: human cytomegalovirus immediate early enhancer
    615..818     +  promoter       CMV promoter: human cytomegalovirus (CMV) immediate early promoter
    814..847     +  LTR            5' LTR (truncated) (fragment): truncated 5' long terminal repeat (LTR) from HIV-1
    863..881     +  promoter       T7 promoter: promoter for bacteriophage T7 RNA polymerase
    942..963     +  CDS            3xFLAG (fragment): three tandem FLAG® epitope tags
    972..994     +  CDS            2xFLAG (fragment): two tandem FLAG® epitope tags
   1008..1024    +  CDS            3xFLAG (fragment): three tandem FLAG® epitope tags
   1038..1259    +  CDS            birA (fragment): BIRA_ECOLI - Also known as bioR, dhbB. Experimental evidence at protein level: Swiss-Prot protein existence level 1. Acts both as a biotin--[acetyl-CoA-carboxylase] ligase and a biotin-operon repressor. In the presence of ATP, BirA activates biotin to form the BirA-biotinyl-5'-adenylate (BirA-bio-5'-AMP or holoBirA) complex. HoloBirA can either transfer the biotinyl moiety to the biotin carboxyl carrier protein (BCCP) subunit of acetyl-CoA carboxylase, or bind to the biotin operator site and inhibit transcription of the operon. From Escherichia coli (strain K12).
   2352..2576    +  CDS            RAF1 (fragment): RAF1_HUMAN - Also known as RAF. Experimental evidence at protein level: Swiss-Prot protein existence level 1. Serine/threonine-protein kinase that acts as a regulatory link between the membrane-associated Ras GTPases and the MAPK/ERK cascade, and this critical regulatory link functions as a switch determining cell fate decisions including proliferation, differentiation, apoptosis, survival and oncogenic transformation. RAF1 activation initiates a mitogen-activated protein kinase (MAPK) cascade that comprises a sequential phosphorylation of the dual-specific MAPK kinases (MAP2K1/MEK1 and MAP2K2
   2640..2658    -  promoter       SP6 promoter: promoter for bacteriophage SP6 RNA polymerase
   2684..2908    +  polyA_signal   bGH poly(A) signal: bovine growth hormone polyadenylation signal
   2912..2933    +  promoter       SV40 promoter (fragment): SV40 enhancer and early promoter
   2954..3382    +  rep_origin     f1 ori (sequence partly withheld): f1 bacteriophage origin of replication; arrow indicates direction of (+) strand synthesis
   3396..3726    +  promoter       SV40 promoter: SV40 enhancer and early promoter
   3793..4584    +  CDS            neo: KKA2_KLEPN - Also known as kan, nptII. Experimental evidence at protein level: Swiss-Prot protein existence level 1. Resistance to kanamycin, neomycin, paromomycin, ribostamycin, butirosin and gentamicin B. From Klebsiella pneumoniae.
   4608..4766    +  CDS            ble (fragment): BLE_KLEPN - Experimental evidence at protein level: Swiss-Prot protein existence level 1. Binding protein with a strong affinity to the bleomycin family of antibiotics. Binds to CL990; an antimitotic-antibiotic compound. From Klebsiella pneumoniae.
   4761..4882    +  polyA_signal   SV40 poly(A) signal: SV40 polyadenylation signal
   4955..4971    -  protein_bind   lac operator: The lac repressor binds to the lac operator to inhibit transcription in E. coli. This inhibition can be relieved by adding lactose or isopropyl-β-D-thiogalactopyranoside (IPTG). lac repressor encoded by lacI
   4979..5009    -  promoter       lac promoter: promoter for the E. coli lac operon
   5024..5045    -  protein_bind   CAP binding site: CAP binding activates transcription in the presence of cAMP. E. coli catabolite activator protein
   5058..5150    -  CDS            lacI (fragment): lac repressor; lacI; The lac repressor binds to the lac operator to inhibit transcription in E. coli. This inhibition can be relieved by adding lactose or isopropyl-β-D-thiogalactopyranoside (IPTG).
   5333..5921    -  rep_origin     ori: high-copy-number ColE1/pMB1/pBR322/pUC origin of replication
   6092..6952    -  CDS            AmpR: β-lactamase; bla; confers resistance to ampicillin, carbenicillin, and related antibiotics
   6953..7057    -  promoter       AmpR promoter: bla
>Addgene plasmid #216502 | pcDNA3 Ras-LOCKR-PL Cage | depositor full sequence | sequence record 422203 | pcDNA3 Ras-LOCKR-PL Cage sequence 7088 bps
GACGGATCGGGAGATCTCCCGATCCCCTATGGTCGACTCTCAGTACAATCTGCTCTGATGCCGCATAGTT
AAGCCAGTATCTGCTCCCTGCTTGTGTGTTGGAGGTCGCTGAGTAGTGCGCGAGCAAAATTTAAGCTACA
ACAAGGCAAGGCTTGACCGACAATTGCATGAAGAATCTGCTTAGGGTTAGGCGTTTTGCGCTGCTTCGCG
ATGTACGGGCCAGATATACGCGTTGACATTGATTATTGACTAGTTATTAATAGTAATCAATTACGGGGTC
ATTAGTTCATAGCCCATATATGGAGTTCCGCGTTACATAACTTACGGTAAATGGCCCGCCTGGCTGACCG
CCCAACGACCCCCGCCCATTGACGTCAATAATGACGTATGTTCCCATAGTAACGCCAATAGGGACTTTCC
ATTGACGTCAATGGGTGGACTATTTACGGTAAACTGCCCACTTGGCAGTACATCAAGTGTATCATATGCC
AAGTACGCCCCCTATTGACGTCAATGACGGTAAATGGCCCGCCTGGCATTATGCCCAGTACATGACCTTA
TGGGACTTTCCTACTTGGCAGTACATCTACGTATTAGTCATCGCTATTACCATGGTGATGCGGTTTTGGC
AGTACATCAATGGGCGTGGATAGCGGTTTGACTCACGGGGATTTCCAAGTCTCCACCCCATTGACGTCAA
TGGGAGTTTGTTTTGGCACCAAAATCAACGGGACTTTCCAAAATGTCGTAACAACTCCGCCCCATTGACG
CAAATGGGCGGTAGGCGTGTACGGTGGGAGGTCTATATAAGCAGAGCTCTCTGGCTAACTAGAGAACCCA
CTGCTTACTGGCTTATCGAAATTAATACGACTCACTATAGGGAGACCCAAGCTTGCGCCACCATGGGGTC
TAGCCATCACCATCATCACCATTCTAGCGATTATAAAGACGATGATGACAAGGGAGGTAGTGATTACAAG
GATGATGACGATAAAGGAGGTTCCGATTACAAAGATGATGACGACAAGGGCGGGTCTATGAAGGACAATA
CCGTGCCACTCAAATTGATCGCCCTTCTCGCAAATGGCGAATTCCATTCTGGCGAACAATTGGGGGAGAC
TTTGGGTATGTCACGAGCCGCGATCAACAAGCACATACAAACACTCAGAGATTGGGGTGTGGATGTATTT
ACGGTCCCGGGAAAAGGGTATTCCCTCCCGGAACCGATCCCTCTCCTGAATGCAAAACAAATACTCGGAG
GCAGCGGGGGAACTACAGGGTCAGGCGGCGGGTCAGGATCAAAGGAAGCAGCGAAGAAACTCCAGGACCT
GAATATAGAGCTTGCGCGGAAACTCCTCGAAGCGAGCACGAAGCTTCAAAGACTTAACATAAGGCTGGCA
GAAGCTCTCTTGGAAGCCATCGCTAGATTGCAGGAGCTGAATCTGGAGCTCGTATACCTGGCTGTTGAGC
TGACAGACCCTAAACGGATACGGGATGAGATCAAGGAAGTCAAAGATAAGAGCAAGGAAATTATTCGCCG
CGCTGAAAAAGAAATAGATGATGCTGCCAAGGAGTCCAAAAAAATTCTTGAGGAAGCACGAAAAGCTATT
CGAGACGCCGCCGAGGAGAGTAGGAAAATTCTCGAGGAAGGTAGCGGGAGCGGGTCAGATGCCCTGGATG
AGTTGCAAAAGTTGAATCTTGAACTTGCGAAGCTTCTCCTTAAAGCAATTGCTGAAACTCAAGACTTGAA
TCTTAGAGCTGCAAAGGCCTTTCTCGAAGCGGCCGCAAAATTGCAGGAACTTAATATTAGGGCTGTGGAA
CTTCTCGTAAAGCTCACCGACCCGGCAACCATACGCCGGGCTCTGGAGCATGCTAAGAGACGGTCAAAGG
AGATAATCGACGAAGCGGAAAGGGCTATTCGGGCAGCTAAGCGCGAGAGCGAGCGAATTATTGAAGAAGC
GCGGCGACTCATAGAGAAGGCCAAGGAGGAGAGTGAAAGGATAATTCGAGAAGGTTCCGGCAGTGGTGAT
CCCGATATCAAAAAATTGCAGGATCTCAACATTGAACTGGCAAGAGAGCTGCTCCGGGCTCATGCACAGC
TTCAGCGACTTAATTTGGAGTTGCTTCGCGAACTGCTTCGAGCTTTGGCTCAATTGCAAGAGCTTAACCT
CGACCTCTTGAGGTTGGCTTCCGAATTGACTGACCCAGACGAGGCGAGGAAAGCGATCGCCGTTACAGGC
TACCGGCTCTTTGAAGAAATACTGGACGCCGAGCGATTGAGTCGGGAGGCCGCAGCAGCATCTGAAAAGA
TCAGCCGGGAGGCTGAACGCCTTATACGAGAAGCTGCTGCAACCATAAGAGTCTTCCTCCCGAACAAACA
GAGAACAGTCGTAAATGTCCGAAATGGGATGTCTCTGCATGACTGCTTGATGAAAGCCCTCAAGGTACGG
GGCCTTCAGCCAGAGTGCTGCGCGGTTTTCCGCCTCCTGCATGAACATAAAGGTAAGAAGGCGCGACTGG
ACTGGAATACGGATGCCGCCTCTCTCATTGGTGAGGAATTGCAAGTTGACTTTTTGTGAGAATTCTGCAG
ATATCCATCACACTGGCGGCCGCTCGAGCATGCATCTAGAGGGCCCTATTCTATAGTGTCACCTAAATGC
TAGAGCTCGCTGATCAGCCTCGACTGTGCCTTCTAGTTGCCAGCCATCTGTTGTTTGCCCCTCCCCCGTG
CCTTCCTTGACCCTGGAAGGTGCCACTCCCACTGTCCTTTCCTAATAAAATGAGGAAATTGCATCGCATT
GTCTGAGTAGGTGTCATTCTATTCTGGGGGGTGGGGTGGGGCAGGACAGCAAGGGGGAGGATTGGGAAGA
CAATAGCAGGCATGCTGGGGATGCGGTGGGCTCTATGGCTTCTGAGGCGGAAAGAACCAGCTGGGGCTCT
AGGGGGTATCCCC
[124 nt withheld, positions 2954-3077]
C
[32 nt withheld, positions 3079-3110]
CA
[57 nt withheld, positions 3113-3169]
A
[49 nt withheld, positions 3171-3219]
CCTTTGACGTTGGAGTCCACGTTCTTT
[37 nt withheld, positions 3247-3283]
ACCCTATCTCGGTCTATTCTTTTGATTTATAAGGGATTTTGGGGATTTCGGCCTATTGGTTAAAAAATGA
GCTGATTTAACAAAAATTTAACGCGAATTAATTCTGTGGAATGTGTGTCAGTTAGGGTGTGGAAAGTCCC
CAGGCTCCCCAGGCAGGCAGAAGTATGCAAAGCATGCATCTCAATTAGTCAGCAACCAGGTGTGGAAAGT
CCCCAGGCTCCCCAGCAGGCAGAAGTATGCAAAGCATGCATCTCAATTAGTCAGCAACCATAGTCCCGCC
CCTAACTCCGCCCATCCCGCCCCTAACTCCGCCCAGTTCCGCCCATTCTCCGCCCCATGGCTGACTAATT
TTTTTTATTTATGCAGAGGCCGAGGCCGCCTCTGCCTCTGAGCTATTCCAGAAGTAGTGAGGAGGCTTTT
TTGGAGGCCTAGGCTTTTGCAAAAAGCTCCCGGGAGCTTGTATATCCATTTTCGGATCTGATCAAGAGAC
AGGATGAGGATCGTTTCGCATGATTGAACAAGATGGATTGCACGCAGGTTCTCCGGCCGCTTGGGTGGAG
AGGCTATTCGGCTATGACTGGGCACAACAGACAATCGGCTGCTCTGATGCCGCCGTGTTCCGGCTGTCAG
CGCAGGGGCGCCCGGTTCTTTTTGTCAAGACCGACCTGTCCGGTGCCCTGAATGAACTGCAGGACGAGGC
AGCGCGGCTATCGTGGCTGGCCACGACGGGCGTTCCTTGCGCAGCTGTGCTCGACGTTGTCACTGAAGCG
GGAAGGGACTGGCTGCTATTGGGCGAAGTGCCGGGGCAGGATCTCCTGTCATCTCACCTTGCTCCTGCCG
AGAAAGTATCCATCATGGCTGATGCAATGCGGCGGCTGCATACGCTTGATCCGGCTACCTGCCCATTCGA
CCACCAAGCGAAACATCGCATCGAGCGAGCACGTACTCGGATGGAAGCCGGTCTTGTCGATCAGGATGAT
CTGGACGAAGAGCATCAGGGGCTCGCGCCAGCCGAACTGTTCGCCAGGCTCAAGGCGCGCATGCCCGACG
GCGAGGATCTCGTCGTGACCCATGGCGATGCCTGCTTGCCGAATATCATGGTGGAAAATGGCCGCTTTTC
TGGATTCATCGACTGTGGCCGGCTGGGTGTGGCGGACCGCTATCAGGACATAGCGTTGGCTACCCGTGAT
ATTGCTGAAGAGCTTGGCGGCGAATGGGCTGACCGCTTCCTCGTGCTTTACGGTATCGCCGCTCCCGATT
CGCAGCGCATCGCCTTCTATCGCCTTCTTGACGAGTTCTTCTGAGCGGGACTCTGGGGTTCGAAATGACC
GACCAAGCGACGCCCAACCTGCCATCACGAGATTTCGATTCCACCGCCGCCTTCTATGAAAGGTTGGGCT
TCGGAATCGTTTTCCGGGACGCCGGCTGGATGATCCTCCAGCGCGGGGATCTCATGCTGGAGTTCTTCGC
CCACCCCAACTTGTTTATTGCAGCTTATAATGGTTACAAATAAAGCAATAGCATCACAAATTTCACAAAT
AAAGCATTTTTTTCACTGCATTCTAGTTGTGGTTTGTCCAAACTCATCAATGTATCTTATCATGTCTGTA
TACCGTCGACCTCTAGCTAGAGCTTGGCGTAATCATGGTCATAGCTGTTTCCTGTGTGAAATTGTTATCC
GCTCACAATTCCACACAACATACGAGCCGGAAGCATAAAGTGTAAAGCCTGGGGTGCCTAATGAGTGAGC
TAACTCACATTAATTGCGTTGCGCTCACTGCCCGCTTTCCAGTCGGGAAACCTGTCGTGCCAGCTGCATT
AATGAATCGGCCAACGCGCGGGGAGAGGCGGTTTGCGTATTGGGCGCTCTTCCGCTTCCTCGCTCACTGA
CTCGCTGCGCTCGGTCGTTCGGCTGCGGCGAGCGGTATCAGCTCACTCAAAGGCGGTAATACGGTTATCC
ACAGAATCAGGGGATAACGCAGGAAAGAACATGTGAGCAAAAGGCCAGCAAAAGGCCAGGAACCGTAAAA
AGGCCGCGTTGCTGGCGTTTTTCCATAGGCTCCGCCCCCCTGACGAGCATCACAAAAATCGACGCTCAAG
TCAGAGGTGGCGAAACCCGACAGGACTATAAAGATACCAGGCGTTTCCCCCTGGAAGCTCCCTCGTGCGC
TCTCCTGTTCCGACCCTGCCGCTTACCGGATACCTGTCCGCCTTTCTCCCTTCGGGAAGCGTGGCGCTTT
CTCAATGCTCACGCTGTAGGTATCTCAGTTCGGTGTAGGTCGTTCGCTCCAAGCTGGGCTGTGTGCACGA
ACCCCCCGTTCAGCCCGACCGCTGCGCCTTATCCGGTAACTATCGTCTTGAGTCCAACCCGGTAAGACAC
GACTTATCGCCACTGGCAGCAGCCACTGGTAACAGGATTAGCAGAGCGAGGTATGTAGGCGGTGCTACAG
AGTTCTTGAAGTGGTGGCCTAACTACGGCTACACTAGAAGGACAGTATTTGGTATCTGCGCTCTGCTGAA
GCCAGTTACCTTCGGAAAAAGAGTTGGTAGCTCTTGATCCGGCAAACAAACCACCGCTGGTAGCGGTGGT
TTTTTTGTTTGCAAGCAGCAGATTACGCGCAGAAAAAAAGGATCTCAAGAAGATCCTTTGATCTTTTCTA
CGGGGTCTGACGCTCAGTGGAACGAAAACTCACGTTAAGGGATTTTGGTCATGAGATTATCAAAAAGGAT
CTTCACCTAGATCCTTTTAAATTAAAAATGAAGTTTTAAATCAATCTAAAGTATATATGAGTAAACTTGG
TCTGACAGTTACCAATGCTTAATCAGTGAGGCACCTATCTCAGCGATCTGTCTATTTCGTTCATCCATAG
TTGCCTGACTCCCCGTCGTGTAGATAACTACGATACGGGAGGGCTTACCATCTGGCCCCAGTGCTGCAAT
GATACCGCGAGACCCACGCTCACCGGCTCCAGATTTATCAGCAATAAACCAGCCAGCCGGAAGGGCCGAG
CGCAGAAGTGGTCCTGCAACTTTATCCGCCTCCATCCAGTCTATTAATTGTTGCCGGGAAGCTAGAGTAA
GTAGTTCGCCAGTTAATAGTTTGCGCAACGTTGTTGCCATTGCTACAGGCATCGTGGTGTCACGCTCGTC
GTTTGGTATGGCTTCATTCAGCTCCGGTTCCCAACGATCAAGGCGAGTTACATGATCCCCCATGTTGTGC
AAAAAAGCGGTTAGCTCCTTCGGTCCTCCGATCGTTGTCAGAAGTAAGTTGGCCGCAGTGTTATCACTCA
TGGTTATGGCAGCACTGCATAATTCTCTTACTGTCATGCCATCCGTAAGATGCTTTTCTGTGACTGGTGA
GTACTCAACCAAGTCATTCTGAGAATAGTGTATGCGGCGACCGAGTTGCTCTTGCCCGGCGTCAATACGG
GATAATACCGCGCCACATAGCAGAACTTTAAAAGTGCTCATCATTGGAAAACGTTCTTCGGGGCGAAAAC
TCTCAAGGATCTTACCGCTGTTGAGATCCAGTTCGATGTAACCCACTCGTGCACCCAACTGATCTTCAGC
ATCTTTTACTTTCACCAGCGTTTCTGGGTGAGCAAAAACAGGAAGGCAAAATGCCGCAAAAAAGGGAATA
AGGGCGACACGGAAATGTTGAATACTCATACTCTTCCTTTTTCAATATTATTGAAGCATTTATCAGGGTT
ATTGTCTCATGAGCGGATACATATTTGAATGTATTTAGAAAAATAAACAAATAGGGGTTCCGCGCACATT
TCCCCGAAAAGTGCCACCTGACGTC
