Features (pLannotate 1.2.2; 24 found; start..end, strand, type, name):
     28..80      -  misc_feature   bom (fragment): basis of mobility region from pBR322
    235..614     +  enhancer       CMV enhancer: human cytomegalovirus immediate early enhancer
    615..818     +  promoter       CMV promoter: human cytomegalovirus (CMV) immediate early promoter
    814..847     +  LTR            5' LTR (truncated) (fragment): truncated 5' long terminal repeat (LTR) from HIV-1
    863..881     +  promoter       T7 promoter: promoter for bacteriophage T7 RNA polymerase
    971..992     +  CDS            3xFLAG (fragment): three tandem FLAG® epitope tags
   1001..1023    +  CDS            2xFLAG (fragment): two tandem FLAG® epitope tags
   1037..1053    +  CDS            3xFLAG (fragment): three tandem FLAG® epitope tags
   1067..1288    +  CDS            birA (fragment): BIRA_ECOLI - Also known as bioR, dhbB. Experimental evidence at protein level: Swiss-Prot protein existence level 1. Acts both as a biotin--[acetyl-CoA-carboxylase] ligase and a biotin-operon repressor. In the presence of ATP, BirA activates biotin to form the BirA-biotinyl-5'-adenylate (BirA-bio-5'-AMP or holoBirA) complex. HoloBirA can either transfer the biotinyl moiety to the biotin carboxyl carrier protein (BCCP) subunit of acetyl-CoA carboxylase, or bind to the biotin operator site and inhibit transcription of the operon. From Escherichia coli (strain K12).
   2381..2605    +  CDS            RAF1 (fragment): RAF1_HUMAN - Also known as RAF. Experimental evidence at protein level: Swiss-Prot protein existence level 1. Serine/threonine-protein kinase that acts as a regulatory link between the membrane-associated Ras GTPases and the MAPK/ERK cascade, and this critical regulatory link functions as a switch determining cell fate decisions including proliferation, differentiation, apoptosis, survival and oncogenic transformation. RAF1 activation initiates a mitogen-activated protein kinase (MAPK) cascade that comprises a sequential phosphorylation of the dual-specific MAPK kinases (MAP2K1/MEK1 and MAP2K2
   2691..2915    +  polyA_signal   bGH poly(A) signal: bovine growth hormone polyadenylation signal
   2919..2940    +  promoter       SV40 promoter (fragment): SV40 enhancer and early promoter
   2961..3389    +  rep_origin     f1 ori (sequence partly withheld): f1 bacteriophage origin of replication; arrow indicates direction of (+) strand synthesis
   3403..3732    +  promoter       SV40 promoter: SV40 enhancer and early promoter
   3799..4590    +  CDS            neo: KKA2_KLEPN - Also known as kan, nptII. Experimental evidence at protein level: Swiss-Prot protein existence level 1. Resistance to kanamycin, neomycin, paromomycin, ribostamycin, butirosin and gentamicin B. From Klebsiella pneumoniae.
   4614..4772    +  CDS            ble (fragment): BLE_KLEPN - Experimental evidence at protein level: Swiss-Prot protein existence level 1. Binding protein with a strong affinity to the bleomycin family of antibiotics. Binds to CL990; an antimitotic-antibiotic compound. From Klebsiella pneumoniae.
   4767..4888    +  polyA_signal   SV40 poly(A) signal: SV40 polyadenylation signal
   4961..4977    -  protein_bind   lac operator: The lac repressor binds to the lac operator to inhibit transcription in E. coli. This inhibition can be relieved by adding lactose or isopropyl-β-D-thiogalactopyranoside (IPTG). lac repressor encoded by lacI
   4985..5015    -  promoter       lac promoter: promoter for the E. coli lac operon
   5030..5051    -  protein_bind   CAP binding site: CAP binding activates transcription in the presence of cAMP. E. coli catabolite activator protein
   5064..5156    -  CDS            lacI (fragment): lac repressor; lacI; The lac repressor binds to the lac operator to inhibit transcription in E. coli. This inhibition can be relieved by adding lactose or isopropyl-β-D-thiogalactopyranoside (IPTG).
   5339..5927    -  rep_origin     ori: high-copy-number ColE1/pMB1/pBR322/pUC origin of replication
   6098..6958    -  CDS            AmpR: β-lactamase; bla; confers resistance to ampicillin, carbenicillin, and related antibiotics
   6959..7063    -  promoter       AmpR promoter: bla
>Addgene plasmid #216502 | pcDNA3 Ras-LOCKR-PL Cage | addgene full sequence | sequence record 428970 | Addgene NGS Result
GACGGATCGGGAGATCTCCCGATCCCCTATGGTGCACTCTCAGTACAATCTGCTCTGATGCCGCATAGTT
AAGCCAGTATCTGCTCCCTGCTTGTGTGTTGGAGGTCGCTGAGTAGTGCGCGAGCAAAATTTAAGCTACA
ACAAGGCAAGGCTTGACCGACAATTGCATGAAGAATCTGCTTAGGGTTAGGCGTTTTGCGCTGCTTCGCG
ATGTACGGGCCAGATATACGCGTTGACATTGATTATTGACTAGTTATTAATAGTAATCAATTACGGGGTC
ATTAGTTCATAGCCCATATATGGAGTTCCGCGTTACATAACTTACGGTAAATGGCCCGCCTGGCTGACCG
CCCAACGACCCCCGCCCATTGACGTCAATAATGACGTATGTTCCCATAGTAACGCCAATAGGGACTTTCC
ATTGACGTCAATGGGTGGAGTATTTACGGTAAACTGCCCACTTGGCAGTACATCAAGTGTATCATATGCC
AAGTACGCCCCCTATTGACGTCAATGACGGTAAATGGCCCGCCTGGCATTATGCCCAGTACATGACCTTA
TGGGACTTTCCTACTTGGCAGTACATCTACGTATTAGTCATCGCTATTACCATGGTGATGCGGTTTTGGC
AGTACATCAATGGGCGTGGATAGCGGTTTGACTCACGGGGATTTCCAAGTCTCCACCCCATTGACGTCAA
TGGGAGTTTGTTTTGGCACCAAAATCAACGGGACTTTCCAAAATGTCGTAACAACTCCGCCCCATTGACG
CAAATGGGCGGTAGGCGTGTACGGTGGGAGGTCTATATAAGCAGAGCTCTCTGGCTAACTAGAGAACCCA
CTGCTTACTGGCTTATCGAAATTAATACGACTCACTATAGGGAGACCCAAGCTGGCTAGCTCACTATAGG
GAGACCCAAGCTTGCGCCACCATGGGGTCTAGCCATCACCATCATCACCATTCTAGCGATTATAAAGACG
ATGATGACAAGGGAGGTAGTGATTACAAGGATGATGACGATAAAGGAGGTTCCGATTACAAAGATGATGA
CGACAAGGGCGGGTCTATGAAGGACAATACCGTGCCACTCAAATTGATCGCCCTTCTCGCAAATGGCGAA
TTCCATTCTGGCGAACAATTGGGGGAGACTTTGGGTATGTCACGAGCCGCGATCAACAAGCACATACAAA
CACTCAGAGATTGGGGTGTGGATGTATTTACGGTCCCGGGAAAAGGGTATTCCCTCCCGGAACCGATCCC
TCTCCTGAATGCAAAACAAATACTCGGAGGCAGCGGGGGAACTACAGGGTCAGGCGGCGGGTCAGGATCA
AAGGAAGCAGCGAAGAAACTCCAGGACCTGAATATAGAGCTTGCGCGGAAACTCCTCGAAGCGAGCACGA
AGCTTCAAAGACTTAACATAAGGCTGGCAGAAGCTCTCTTGGAAGCCATCGCTAGATTGCAGGAGCTGAA
TCTGGAGCTCGTATACCTGGCTGTTGAGCTGACAGACCCTAAACGGATACGGGATGAGATCAAGGAAGTC
AAAGATAAGAGCAAGGAAATTATTCGCCGCGCTGAAAAAGAAATAGATGATGCTGCCAAGGAGTCCAAAA
AAATTCTTGAGGAAGCACGAAAAGCTATTCGAGACGCCGCCGAGGAGAGTAGGAAAATTCTCGAGGAAGG
TAGCGGGAGCGGGTCAGATGCCCTGGATGAGTTGCAAAAGTTGAATCTTGAACTTGCGAAGCTTCTCCTT
AAAGCAATTGCTGAAACTCAAGACTTGAATCTTAGAGCTGCAAAGGCCTTTCTCGAAGCGGCCGCAAAAT
TGCAGGAACTTAATATTAGGGCTGTGGAACTTCTCGTAAAGCTCACCGACCCGGCAACCATACGCCGGGC
TCTGGAGCATGCTAAGAGACGGTCAAAGGAGATAATCGACGAAGCGGAAAGGGCTATTCGGGCAGCTAAG
CGCGAGAGCGAGCGAATTATTGAAGAAGCGCGGCGACTCATAGAGAAGGCCAAGGAGGAGAGTGAAAGGA
TAATTCGAGAAGGTTCCGGCAGTGGTGATCCCGATATCAAAAAATTGCAGGATCTCAACATTGAACTGGC
AAGAGAGCTGCTCCGGGCTCATGCACAGCTTCAGCGACTTAATTTGGAGTTGCTTCGCGAACTGCTTCGA
GCTTTGGCTCAATTGCAAGAGCTTAACCTCGACCTCTTGAGGTTGGCTTCCGAATTGACTGACCCAGACG
AGGCGAGGAAAGCGATCGCCGTTACAGGCTACCGGCTCTTTGAAGAAATACTGGACGCCGAGCGATTGAG
TCGGGAGGCCGCAGCAGCATCTGAAAAGATCAGCCGGGAGGCTGAACGCCTTATACGAGAAGCTGCTGCA
ACCATAAGAGTCTTCCTCCCGAACAAACAGAGAACAGTCGTAAATGTCCGAAATGGGATGTCTCTGCATG
ACTGCTTGATGAAAGCCCTCAAGGTACGGGGCCTTCAGCCAGAGTGCTGCGCGGTTTTCCGCCTCCTGCA
TGAACATAAAGGTAAGAAGGCGCGACTGGACTGGAATACGGATGCCGCCTCTCTCATTGGTGAGGAATTG
CAAGTTGACTTTTTGTGAGAATTCTGCAGATATCCATCACACTGGCGGCCGCTCGAGCATGCATCTAGAG
GGCCCGTTTAAACCCGCTGATCAGCCTCGACTGTGCCTTCTAGTTGCCAGCCATCTGTTGTTTGCCCCTC
CCCCGTGCCTTCCTTGACCCTGGAAGGTGCCACTCCCACTGTCCTTTCCTAATAAAATGAGGAAATTGCA
TCGCATTGTCTGAGTAGGTGTCATTCTATTCTGGGGGGTGGGGTGGGGCAGGACAGCAAGGGGGAGGATT
GGGAAGACAATAGCAGGCATGCTGGGGATGCGGTGGGCTCTATGGCTTCTGAGGCGGAAAGAACCAGCTG
GGGCTCTAGGGGGTATCCCC
[124 nt withheld, positions 2961-3084]
C
[91 nt withheld, positions 3086-3176]
A
[49 nt withheld, positions 3178-3226]
CCTTTGACGTTGGAGTCCACGTTCTTT
[37 nt withheld, positions 3254-3290]
ACCCTATCTCGGTCTATTCTTTTGATTTATAAGGGATTTTGCCGATTTCGGCCTATTGGTTAAAAAATGA
GCTGATTTAACAAAAATTTAACGCGAATTAATTCTGTGGAATGTGTGTCAGTTAGGGTGTGGAAAGTCCC
CAGGCTCCCCAGCAGGCAGAAGTATGCAAAGCATGCATCTCAATTAGTCAGCAACCAGGTGTGGAAAGTC
CCCAGGCTCCCCAGCAGGCAGAAGTATGCAAAGCATGCATCTCAATTAGTCAGCAACCATAGTCCCGCCC
CTAACTCCGCCCATCCCGCCCCTAACTCCGCCCAGTTCCGCCCATTCTCCGCCCCATGGCTGACTAATTT
TTTTTATTTATGCAGAGGCCGAGGCCGCCTCTGCCTCTGAGCTATTCCAGAAGTAGTGAGGAGGCTTTTT
TGGAGGCCTAGGCTTTTGCAAAAAGCTCCCGGGAGCTTGTATATCCATTTTCGGATCTGATCAAGAGACA
GGATGAGGATCGTTTCGCATGATTGAACAAGATGGATTGCACGCAGGTTCTCCGGCCGCTTGGGTGGAGA
GGCTATTCGGCTATGACTGGGCACAACAGACAATCGGCTGCTCTGATGCCGCCGTGTTCCGGCTGTCAGC
GCAGGGGCGCCCGGTTCTTTTTGTCAAGACCGACCTGTCCGGTGCCCTGAATGAACTGCAGGACGAGGCA
GCGCGGCTATCGTGGCTGGCCACGACGGGCGTTCCTTGCGCAGCTGTGCTCGACGTTGTCACTGAAGCGG
GAAGGGACTGGCTGCTATTGGGCGAAGTGCCGGGGCAGGATCTCCTGTCATCTCACCTTGCTCCTGCCGA
GAAAGTATCCATCATGGCTGATGCAATGCGGCGGCTGCATACGCTTGATCCGGCTACCTGCCCATTCGAC
CACCAAGCGAAACATCGCATCGAGCGAGCACGTACTCGGATGGAAGCCGGTCTTGTCGATCAGGATGATC
TGGACGAAGAGCATCAGGGGCTCGCGCCAGCCGAACTGTTCGCCAGGCTCAAGGCGCGCATGCCCGACGG
CGAGGATCTCGTCGTGACCCATGGCGATGCCTGCTTGCCGAATATCATGGTGGAAAATGGCCGCTTTTCT
GGATTCATCGACTGTGGCCGGCTGGGTGTGGCGGACCGCTATCAGGACATAGCGTTGGCTACCCGTGATA
TTGCTGAAGAGCTTGGCGGCGAATGGGCTGACCGCTTCCTCGTGCTTTACGGTATCGCCGCTCCCGATTC
GCAGCGCATCGCCTTCTATCGCCTTCTTGACGAGTTCTTCTGAGCGGGACTCTGGGGTTCGAAATGACCG
ACCAAGCGACGCCCAACCTGCCATCACGAGATTTCGATTCCACCGCCGCCTTCTATGAAAGGTTGGGCTT
CGGAATCGTTTTCCGGGACGCCGGCTGGATGATCCTCCAGCGCGGGGATCTCATGCTGGAGTTCTTCGCC
CACCCCAACTTGTTTATTGCAGCTTATAATGGTTACAAATAAAGCAATAGCATCACAAATTTCACAAATA
AAGCATTTTTTTCACTGCATTCTAGTTGTGGTTTGTCCAAACTCATCAATGTATCTTATCATGTCTGTAT
ACCGTCGACCTCTAGCTAGAGCTTGGCGTAATCATGGTCATAGCTGTTTCCTGTGTGAAATTGTTATCCG
CTCACAATTCCACACAACATACGAGCCGGAAGCATAAAGTGTAAAGCCTGGGGTGCCTAATGAGTGAGCT
AACTCACATTAATTGCGTTGCGCTCACTGCCCGCTTTCCAGTCGGGAAACCTGTCGTGCCAGCTGCATTA
ATGAATCGGCCAACGCGCGGGGAGAGGCGGTTTGCGTATTGGGCGCTCTTCCGCTTCCTCGCTCACTGAC
TCGCTGCGCTCGGTCGTTCGGCTGCGGCGAGCGGTATCAGCTCACTCAAAGGCGGTAATACGGTTATCCA
CAGAATCAGGGGATAACGCAGGAAAGAACATGTGAGCAAAAGGCCAGCAAAAGGCCAGGAACCGTAAAAA
GGCCGCGTTGCTGGCGTTTTTCCATAGGCTCCGCCCCCCTGACGAGCATCACAAAAATCGACGCTCAAGT
CAGAGGTGGCGAAACCCGACAGGACTATAAAGATACCAGGCGTTTCCCCCTGGAAGCTCCCTCGTGCGCT
CTCCTGTTCCGACCCTGCCGCTTACCGGATACCTGTCCGCCTTTCTCCCTTCGGGAAGCGTGGCGCTTTC
TCATAGCTCACGCTGTAGGTATCTCAGTTCGGTGTAGGTCGTTCGCTCCAAGCTGGGCTGTGTGCACGAA
CCCCCCGTTCAGCCCGACCGCTGCGCCTTATCCGGTAACTATCGTCTTGAGTCCAACCCGGTAAGACACG
ACTTATCGCCACTGGCAGCAGCCACTGGTAACAGGATTAGCAGAGCGAGGTATGTAGGCGGTGCTACAGA
GTTCTTGAAGTGGTGGCCTAACTACGGCTACACTAGAAGAACAGTATTTGGTATCTGCGCTCTGCTGAAG
CCAGTTACCTTCGGAAAAAGAGTTGGTAGCTCTTGATCCGGCAAACAAACCACCGCTGGTAGCGGTGGTT
TTTTTGTTTGCAAGCAGCAGATTACGCGCAGAAAAAAAGGATCTCAAGAAGATCCTTTGATCTTTTCTAC
GGGGTCTGACGCTCAGTGGAACGAAAACTCACGTTAAGGGATTTTGGTCATGAGATTATCAAAAAGGATC
TTCACCTAGATCCTTTTAAATTAAAAATGAAGTTTTAAATCAATCTAAAGTATATATGAGTAAACTTGGT
CTGACAGTTACCAATGCTTAATCAGTGAGGCACCTATCTCAGCGATCTGTCTATTTCGTTCATCCATAGT
TGCCTGACTCCCCGTCGTGTAGATAACTACGATACGGGAGGGCTTACCATCTGGCCCCAGTGCTGCAATG
ATACCGCGAGACCCACGCTCACCGGCTCCAGATTTATCAGCAATAAACCAGCCAGCCGGAAGGGCCGAGC
GCAGAAGTGGTCCTGCAACTTTATCCGCCTCCATCCAGTCTATTAATTGTTGCCGGGAAGCTAGAGTAAG
TAGTTCGCCAGTTAATAGTTTGCGCAACGTTGTTGCCATTGCTACAGGCATCGTGGTGTCACGCTCGTCG
TTTGGTATGGCTTCATTCAGCTCCGGTTCCCAACGATCAAGGCGAGTTACATGATCCCCCATGTTGTGCA
AAAAAGCGGTTAGCTCCTTCGGTCCTCCGATCGTTGTCAGAAGTAAGTTGGCCGCAGTGTTATCACTCAT
GGTTATGGCAGCACTGCATAATTCTCTTACTGTCATGCCATCCGTAAGATGCTTTTCTGTGACTGGTGAG
TACTCAACCAAGTCATTCTGAGAATAGTGTATGCGGCGACCGAGTTGCTCTTGCCCGGCGTCAATACGGG
ATAATACCGCGCCACATAGCAGAACTTTAAAAGTGCTCATCATTGGAAAACGTTCTTCGGGGCGAAAACT
CTCAAGGATCTTACCGCTGTTGAGATCCAGTTCGATGTAACCCACTCGTGCACCCAACTGATCTTCAGCA
TCTTTTACTTTCACCAGCGTTTCTGGGTGAGCAAAAACAGGAAGGCAAAATGCCGCAAAAAAGGGAATAA
GGGCGACACGGAAATGTTGAATACTCATACTCTTCCTTTTTCAATATTATTGAAGCATTTATCAGGGTTA
TTGTCTCATGAGCGGATACATATTTGAATGTATTTAGAAAAATAAACAAATAGGGGTTCCGCGCACATTT
CCCCGAAAAGTGCCACCTGACGTC
